Addgene plasmid #110241: E. coli K-12 MG1655_rLP1(atpI-gidB)
Purpose: E. coli K-12 MG1655 with Landing Pad engineered into the atpl-gidB intergenic region. The Landing Pad consists of floxed mCherry,Chlor that are cotranscribed.
Depositing lab: Sriram Kosuri. Depositing organization: University of California, Los Angeles (UCLA). Publication: Systematic Dissection of Sequence Elements Controlling sigma70 Promoters Using a Genomically-Encoded Multiplexed Reporter Assay in E. coli. Urtecho G, Tripp AD, Insigne K, Kim H, Kosuri S. Biochemistry. 2018 Feb 1. doi: 10.1021/acs.biochem.7b01069. PubMed 29388765.
Backbone
  Vector backbone: n/a
Growth in bacteria
  Bacterial resistance: Chloramphenicol, 25 μg/mL
  Growth temperature: 37°C
  Growth strain: E. coli K-12 MG1655_rLP1(atpI-gidB)
  Copy number: Unknown
Gene/Insert
  Gene/Insert name: E. coli K-12 MG1655_rLP1(atpI-gidB)
Terms and licenses: Academic/Nonprofit Terms; Industry Terms: Not Available to Industry
Depositor comments: Genotype: F- lambda- ilvG- rfb-50 rph-1 lox71 mCherry,ChlorR loxm2/66
How to cite: E. coli K-12 MG1655_rLP1(atpI-gidB) was a gift from Sriram Kosuri (Addgene plasmid # 110241)
