[The description below was written by a language model from this plasmid's Addgene catalogue record.]
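Description:
E. coli K-12 MG1655_rLP1(atpI-gidB) is not a plasmid but an engineered bacterial strain, catalogued alongside plasmids. No vector backbone is recorded, and there is no plasmid origin of replication: the engineered element sits on the chromosome and is propagated as part of the genome. The parent is the standard laboratory strain MG1655 (genotype F- lambda- ilvG- rfb-50 rph-1), into which a "landing pad" has been inserted in the intergenic region between atpI and gidB. The strain is selected with chloramphenicol, using the resistance marker carried by the landing pad itself.

The landing pad consists of an mCherry red fluorescent reporter and a chloramphenicol resistance gene that are cotranscribed as a single unit, flanked by two lox sites, lox71 on one side and loxm2/66 on the other. These are variant Cre recombinase targets. The lox71 and lox66 sites are arm mutants that, when recombined with their counterparts, generally yield a defective site and so make integration effectively irreversible. The m2 spacer variant is heterospecific and does not recombine with the wild-type spacer. Together, such a mismatched pair is the typical arrangement for Cre-mediated cassette exchange, in which an incoming donor carrying compatible sites replaces the floxed mCherry–resistance cassette in a defined orientation, and loss of fluorescence and chloramphenicol resistance can indicate a successful swap. The record does not state which promoter drives the cassette.

The associated publication title indicates that the strain served as the host for a genomically encoded multiplexed reporter assay dissecting the sequence elements of sigma70 promoters. This is consistent with single-copy integration of reporter libraries at a fixed chromosomal locus.
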