>Addgene plasmid #110241 | E. coli K-12 MG1655_rLP1(atpI-gidB) | depositor partial sequence | sequence record 207519 | E. coli K-12 MG1655_rLP1(atpI-gidB) sequence 1800 bps
CAAAAAGCGGTCAAATTATACGGTGCGCCCCCGTGATTTCAAACAATAAGGCAAGCGGTACACTCAGTTC
TACCGTTCGTATAAGAAACCATATACGAAGTTATATTACCCTGTTATCCCTATTACGCCCCGCCCTGCCA
CTCATCGCAGTACTGTTGTAATTCATTAAGCATTCTGCCGACATGGAAGCCATCACAAACGGCATGATGA
ACCTGAATCGCCAGCGGCATCAACACCTTGTCGCCTTGCGTATAATATTTGCCCATGGTGAAAACGGGGG
CGAAGAAGTTGTCCATATTGGCCACGTTTAAATCAAAACTGGTGAAACTCACCCAGGGATTGGCTGAGAC
GAAAAACATATTCTCAATAAACCCTTTAGGGAAATAGGCCAGGTTTTCACCGTAACACGCCACATCTTGC
GAATATATGTGTAGAAACTGCCGGAAATCGTCGTGGTATTCACTCCAGAGCGATGAAAACGTTTCAGTTT
GCTCATGGAAAACGGTGTAACAAGGGTGAACACTATCCCATATCACCAGCTCACCGTCTTTCATTGCCAT
ACGAAATTCCGGATGAGCATTCATCAGGCGGGCAAGAATGTGAATAAAGGCCGGATAAAACTTGTGCTTA
TTTTTCTTTACGGTCTTTAAAAAGGCCGTAATATCCAGCTGAACGGTCTGGTTATAGGTACATTGAGCAA
CTGACTGAAATGCCTCAAAATGTTCTTTACGATGCCATTGGGATATATCAACGGTGGTATATCCAGTGAT
TTTTTTCTCCATCTAGTAATCCGCCTTATATTTGATATATGAGATTCTAGTATTATTTGTACAGCTCATC
CATGCCCTTGGAAACCATCTAGTAATCCGCCTTATATTTGATATATGAGATTCTAGTATTATTTGTACAG
CTCATCCATGCCACCGGTAGAATGACGACCCTCCGCGCGCTCATATTGCTCTACGATCGTATAATCTTCA
TTATGAGAGGTGATGTCCAGTTTAATATTCACATTGTACGCGCCAGGCAGCTGCACAGGTTTCTTGGCTT
TGTACGTGGTTTTCACTTCAGCGTCATAATGGCCGCCATCTTTCAGTTTCAGGCGCTGTTTAATTTCGCC
TTTCAGCGCACCATCTTCCGGATACATGCGTTCGCTAGACGCCTCCCAACCCATCGTCTTTTTCTGCATC
ACCGGGCCATCAGATGGAAAATTAGTACCACGCAGTTTAACTTTATAGATGAACTCGCCATCCTGCAGGG
AGGAGTCCTGAGTGACGGTCACGACACCACCATCTTCAAAATTCATTACGCGTTCCCACTTGAAACCTTC
CGGAAAAGACAGCTTCAGATAGTCCGGGATATCCGCTGGGTGTTTAACATACGCTTTAGAACCGTACATA
AATTGCGGGCTCAGGATGTCCCACGCAAAAGGCAGCGGGCCGCCTTTAGTCACTTTCAGTTTGGCGGTCT
GGGTGCCTTCATACGGACGGCCCTCGCCTTCGCCTTCGATCTCGAACTCGTGACCGTTAACAGAACCCTC
CATGTGAACTTTGAAGCGCATGAACTCTTTAATGATAGCCATGTTATCCTCCTCGCCCTTGGAAACCATC
TAGTAATCCACCCTATATTTGATATATGAGATTCTAGTAATGAAATAATTATGCAGAAAAATTTTCCTGA
AGTCAATACTCTTTTTATAACTTCGTATAATGTATGCTATACGAACGGTAAGTTCTAGGACGGACGTGTT
ATATTTTCACTAATGACTTATTTTCTGCTTACCAAAAAAAGCCACGTTAT
